Addgene plasmid #90176: LP399
Purpose: pEGFP-C1 with cDNA encoding HsKIF13B aa residues 1-1289
Depositing lab: Lotte Pedersen. Depositing organization: University of Copenhagen. Publication: KIF13B establishes a CAV1-enriched microdomain at the ciliary transition zone to promote Sonic hedgehog signalling. Schou KB, Mogensen JB, Morthorst SK, Nielsen BS, Aleliunaite A, Serra-Marques A, Furstenberg N, Saunier S, Bizet AA, Veland IR, Akhmanova A, Christensen ST, Pedersen LB. Nat Commun. 2017 Jan 30;8:14177. doi: 10.1038/ncomms14177. PubMed 28134340.
Backbone
  Vector backbone: pEGFP-C1
  Backbone manufacturer: Clontech
  Backbone size w/o insert (bp): 4700
  Total vector size (bp): 8567
  Modifications to backbone: None
  Vector type: Mammalian Expression
  Selectable markers: Neomycin (select with G418)
Growth in bacteria
  Bacterial resistance: Kanamycin, 50 μg/mL
  Growth temperature: 37°C
  Growth strain: DH5alpha
  Copy number: Unknown
Gene/Insert
  Gene/Insert name: KIF13B (alt name: GAKIN)
  Species: H. sapiens (human)
  Insert size (bp): 3867
  Mutation: aa residues 1-1289
  GenBank ID: NM_015254.3
  Entrez Gene: KIF13B (a.k.a. GAKIN)
  Promoter: CMV
  Tag / fusion protein: GFP (N terminal on insert)
  Cloning method: Restriction Enzyme; 5′ cloning site KpnI (not destroyed); 3′ cloning site XbaI (not destroyed)
  Sequencing primers: 5′ EGFP-C: CATGGTCCTGCTGGAGTTCGTG; 3′ SV40pA-R: GAAATTTGTGATGCTATTGC
Terms and licenses: Academic/Nonprofit Terms; Industry Terms: Not Available to Industry
Depositor comments: Insert PCR-amplified from plasmid received from Dr. Athar Chishti, Tufts University School of Medicine (pEGFP-C1 with full-length GAKIN/KIF13B; Asaba et al. J. Biol. Chem. 2003, PMID: 12496241) Addgene's sequencing results found a D813Y mutation in KIF13B compared to the reference sequence NM_015254.3. This residue is not conserved in kinesin-3 motors and is unlikely to affect plasmid function.
How to cite: LP399 was a gift from Lotte Pedersen (Addgene plasmid # 90176 ; http://n2t.net/addgene:90176 ; RRID:Addgene_90176)
