[The description below was written by a language model from this plasmid's Addgene catalogue record and pLannotate feature annotations shown in this document.]
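Description:
LP399 is a mammalian expression plasmid built on the unmodified Clontech pEGFP-C1 backbone, carrying a truncated human KIF13B (also called GAKIN) cDNA fused to the C-terminus of EGFP. The insert of about 3.9 kb encodes amino acid residues 1-1289 of this kinesin-3 family motor. It was PCR-amplified from an earlier pEGFP-C1 clone of full-length KIF13B and placed between the KpnI and XbaI sites of the multiple cloning site, both of which remain intact. Transcription is driven by the human cytomegalovirus immediate early enhancer and promoter, and the EGFP coding sequence runs through a short stretch of residual polylinker into KIF13B, with the SV40 polyadenylation signal terminating the message. Repository sequencing found a D813Y substitution relative to the reference transcript. The depositor notes that this residue is not conserved among kinesin-3 motors and is unlikely to affect function.

The plasmid is about 8.6 kb and replicates in E. coli from a high-copy ColE1/pUC-type origin. It also carries an f1 origin for single-stranded DNA production. A single Tn5 aminoglycoside phosphotransferase gene provides selection in both hosts. A bacterial (bla-type) promoter drives it for kanamycin resistance, and the SV40 enhancer/early promoter, with an HSV TK polyadenylation signal, drives it for G418 selection of transfected mammalian cells. The small large T antigen, ble and bGH fragments in the annotation appear to be residual backbone sequence rather than functional elements.

The construct allows fluorescent visualisation of a C-terminally truncated KIF13B in mammalian cells. It comes from work on the role of KIF13B at the ciliary transition zone and in Sonic hedgehog signalling, where such a truncation would suit domain-mapping or localisation comparisons with the full-length protein.
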