Features (pLannotate 1.2.2; 16 found; start..end, strand, type, name):
      1..304     +  enhancer       CMV enhancer: human cytomegalovirus immediate early enhancer
    305..508     +  promoter       CMV promoter: human cytomegalovirus (CMV) immediate early promoter
    553..1269    +  CDS            EGFP: EGFP is a basic (constitutively fluorescent) green fluorescent protein published in 1996, derived from Aequorea victoria. It is reported to be a rapidly-maturing weak dimer with moderate acid sensitivity.
   1270..1320    +  misc_feature   MCS (fragment): multiple cloning site
   1321..5187    +  CDS            KIF13B (fragment): KI13B_HUMAN - Also known as GAKIN, KIAA0639. Experimental evidence at protein level: Swiss-Prot protein existence level 1. Involved in reorganization of the cortical cytoskeleton. Regulates axon formation by promoting the formation of extra axons. May be functionally important for the intracellular trafficking of MAGUKs and associated protein complexes. From Homo sapiens (Human).
   5201..5285    +  CDS            large T antigen (fragment): large T antigen from SV40 (simian virus 40)
   5308..5429    +  polyA_signal   SV40 poly(A) signal: SV40 polyadenylation signal
   5463..5891    -  rep_origin     f1 ori (sequence partly withheld): f1 bacteriophage origin of replication; arrow indicates direction of (+) strand synthesis
   5918..6022    +  promoter       AmpR promoter: bla
   6024..6381    +  promoter       SV40 promoter: SV40 enhancer and early promoter
   6416..7210    +  CDS            NeoR/KanR: aminoglycoside phosphotransferase from Tn5; aph(3')-II (or nptII); confers resistance to neomycin, kanamycin, and G418 (Geneticin®)
   7231..7383    +  CDS            ble (fragment): BLE_KLEPN - Experimental evidence at protein level: Swiss-Prot protein existence level 1. Binding protein with a strong affinity to the bleomycin family of antibiotics. Binds to CL990; an antimitotic-antibiotic compound. From Klebsiella pneumoniae.
   7442..7489    +  polyA_signal   HSV TK poly(A) signal: herpes simplex virus thymidine kinase polyadenylation signal (Cole and Stacy, 1985)
   7580..7596    -  polyA_signal   bGH poly(A) signal (fragment): bovine growth hormone polyadenylation signal
   7818..8406    +  rep_origin     ori: high-copy-number ColE1/pMB1/pBR322/pUC origin of replication
   8521..8580    +  enhancer       CMV enhancer (fragment): human cytomegalovirus immediate early enhancer
>Addgene plasmid #90176 | LP399 | addgene full sequence | sequence record 178423 | Addgene NGS Result
CGTTACATAACTTACGGTAAATGGCCCGCCTGGCTGACCGCCCAACGACCCCCGCCCATTGACGTCAATA
ATGACGTATGTTCCCATAGTAACGCCAATAGGGACTTTCCATTGACGTCAATGGGTGGAGTATTTACGGT
AAACTGCCCACTTGGCAGTACATCAAGTGTATCATATGCCAAGTACGCCCCCTATTGACGTCAATGACGG
TAAATGGCCCGCCTGGCATTATGCCCAGTACATGACCTTATGGGACTTTCCTACTTGGCAGTACATCTAC
GTATTAGTCATCGCTATTACCATGGTGATGCGGTTTTGGCAGTACATCAATGGGCGTGGATAGCGGTTTG
ACTCACGGGGATTTCCAAGTCTCCACCCCATTGACGTCAATGGGAGTTTGTTTTGGCACCAAAATCAACG
GGACTTTCCAAAATGTCGTAACAACTCCGCCCCATTGACGCAAATGGGCGGTAGGCGTGTACGGTGGGAG
GTCTATATAAGCAGAGCTGGTTTAGTGAACCGTCAGATCCGCTAGCGCTACCGGTCGCCACCATGGTGAG
CAAGGGCGAGGAGCTGTTCACCGGGGTGGTGCCCATCCTGGTCGAGCTGGACGGCGACGTAAACGGCCAC
AAGTTCAGCGTGTCCGGCGAGGGCGAGGGCGATGCCACCTACGGCAAGCTGACCCTGAAGTTCATCTGCA
CCACCGGCAAGCTGCCCGTGCCCTGGCCCACCCTCGTGACCACCCTGACCTACGGCGTGCAGTGCTTCAG
CCGCTACCCCGACCACATGAAGCAGCACGACTTCTTCAAGTCCGCCATGCCCGAAGGCTACGTCCAGGAG
CGCACCATCTTCTTCAAGGACGACGGCAACTACAAGACCCGCGCCGAGGTGAAGTTCGAGGGCGACACCC
TGGTGAACCGCATCGAGCTGAAGGGCATCGACTTCAAGGAGGACGGCAACATCCTGGGGCACAAGCTGGA
GTACAACTACAACAGCCACAACGTCTATATCATGGCCGACAAGCAGAAGAACGGCATCAAGGTGAACTTC
AAGATCCGCCACAACATCGAGGACGGCAGCGTGCAGCTCGCCGACCACTACCAGCAGAACACCCCCATCG
GCGACGGCCCCGTGCTGCTGCCCGACAACCACTACCTGAGCACCCAGTCCGCCCTGAGCAAAGACCCCAA
CGAGAAGCGCGATCACATGGTCCTGCTGGAGTTCGTGACCGCCGCCGGGATCACTCTCGGCATGGACGAG
CTGTACAAGTCCGGACTCAGATCTCGAGCTCAAGCTTCGAATTCTGCAGTCGACGGTACCATGGGGGACT
CCAAAGTGAAAGTGGCGGTGCGGATACGACCCATGAACCGGCGAGAGACTGACTTGCATACCAAATGTGT
GGTGGATGTGGATGCAAACAAGGTTATTCTTAATCCTGTAAATACGAATCTTTCCAAAGGAGATGCCCGG
GGCCAGCCGAAGGTGTTTGCTTATGATCATTGTTTCTGGTCTATGGATGAATCTGTCAAAGAAAAGTATG
CAGGTCAAGATATTGTTTTCAAGTGCCTTGGAGAGAATATCCTGCAGAATGCTTTTGATGGCTACAATGC
ATGTATCTTTGCCTATGGACAGACTGGCTCTGGAAAATCTTATACCATGATGGGCACAGCTGACCAACCT
GGATTAATCCCAAGACTTTGCAGTGGACTCTTTGAACGAACTCAGAAAGAGGAAAATGAAGAACAGAGTT
TTAAAGTAGAAGTGTCCTACATGGAAATTTATAATGAAAAAGTTCGAGACCTTCTTGATCCCAAAGGAAG
CCGTCAGACGTTGAAAGTCAGAGAGCATAGTGTGTTGGGACCTTATGTCGACGGACTTTCTAAACTGGCT
GTCACAAGCTACAAGGATATTGAGTCGTTGATGTCTGAGGGTAACAAATCTCGCACAGTTGCTGCAACCA
ACATGAACGAGGAGAGTAGCCGATCCCATGCAGTTTTCAAAATCACCCTCACACATACTCTCTACGATGT
GAAGTCTGGGACATCTGGAGAGAAAGTGGGCAAACTCAGCCTGGTGGATTTAGCTGGCAGTGAACGAGCA
ACGAAGACAGGCGCTGCAGGGGACAGGCTGAAGGAAGGGAGCAACATTAACAAGTCCCTCACAACCCTCG
GTCTGGTTATCTCAGCTCTTGCAGATCAGAGTGCTGGCAAAAACAAGAATAAATTTGTTCCATATCGTGA
CTCAGTTCTCACTTGGCTGCTCAAAGACAGCCTCGGGGGTAACAGCAAGACCGCCATGGTGGCTACTGTG
AGTCCTGCAGCTGATAACTATGATGAAACCCTCTCAACTCTGCGGTATGCAGATCGAGCCAAGCACATTG
TAAACCACGCTGTGGTGAATGAGGACCCTAATGCCCGAATTATCCGGGATCTCCGGGAAGAAGTTGAGAA
ACTCCGGGAGCAGCTGACCAAAGCAGAGGCAATGAAATCTCCAGAGCTAAAGGACCGGCTGGAAGAATCT
GAGAAGCTAATCCAGGAAATGACTGTGACCTGGGAGGAGAAATTAAGGAAAACGGAGGAGATTGCACAGG
AACGACAGAAACAGCTTGAGAGTCTTGGAATATCTCTTCAGTCTTCGGGAATCAAAGTTGGGGATGATAA
ATGCTTCCTTGTGAATCTGAATGCTGACCCAGCTCTGAATGAGCTTCTGGTGTACTATTTAAAGGAACAT
ACATTGATAGGGTCAGCAAATTCCCAAGATATCCAACTGTGCGGCATGGGAATTCTTCCTGAACACTGTA
TTATAGACATCACGTCAGAAGGCCAGGTTATGCTGACTCCTCAGAAGAACACCAGAACATTTGTAAATGG
GTCATCTGTCTCCAGTCCAATACAGCTACACCATGGGGACAGGATATTATGGGGAAACAATCATTTCTTC
AGACTCAATTTGCCTAAAAAGAAAAAGAAAGCAGAACGAGAGGATGAGGACCAGGATCCCTCCATGAAGA
ACGAGAATAGTTCTGAGCAGCTGGATGTAGACGGAGACTCCTCCAGCGAGGTGTCCAGTGAAGTTAACTT
TAATTACGAATACGCACAGATGGAGGTCACCATGAAGGCCCTGGGCAGCAATGATCCGATGCAGTCCATA
TTAAACAGCCTAGAACAACAGCATGAAGAAGAAAAACGATCTGCACTGGAGCGCCAGAGGCTTATGTATG
AGCACGAATTGGAGCAGCTCCGGAGAAGGCTGTCTCCTGAGAAGCAGAACTGCCGGAGCATGGACAGGTT
TTCTTTCCACTCGCCCAGCGCTCAGCAACGCTTAAGACAGTGGGCTGAGGAGAGAGAAGCAACGTTGAAT
AACAGCCTGATGAGGCTGAGGGAACAAATTGTTAAGGCCAATCTATTGGTGAGAGAAGCTAATTACATTG
CTGAGGAGCTGGATAAAAGAACAGAATACAAAGTTACCCTACAGATTCCAGCCTCCAGCCTGGATGCCAA
CAGGAAGCGAGGCTCTCTTCTTAGTGAGCCTGCAATCCAGGTGAGAAGAAAAGGAAAAGGAAAGCAGATT
TGGTCTTTGGAAAAACTGGACAACAGGCTGTTGGATATGAGAGACCTTTATCAGGAGTGGAAAGAGTGTG
AAGAAGATAACCCAGTAATACGATCATACTTCAAACGTGCTGATCCATTCTATGATGAGCAGGAAAATCA
CAGTCTCATTGGGGTGGCCAATGTCTTCCTCGAGTCACTTTTCTATTATGTGAAGTTACAATACGCTGTT
CCCATCATCAACCAGAAAGGAGAGGTGGCAGGTCGGCTGCACGTGGAGGTGATGCGACTCAGTGGTGATG
TTGGGGAGAGGATCGCAGGAGGCGATGAGGTGGCAGAGGTCTCCTTTGAGAAGGAGACCCAGGAGAACAA
ACTGGTGTGCATGGTTAAAATCCTGCAAGCTACTGGGTTGCCACAGCATCTGTCCCACTTTGTGTTCTGC
AAATACAGCTTCTGGGATCAACAGGAGCCGGTGATTGTCGCTCCTGAAGTGGACACCTCCTCCTCTTCCG
TCAGCAAGGAGCCGCACTGCATGGTTGTCTTTGATCATTGCAATGAGTTTTCTGTTAACATCACCGAAGA
CTTTATCGAGCATCTTTCCGAAGGAGCATTGGCAATTGAAGTATATGGACATAAAATAAACGATCCCCGG
AAAAACCCCGCCCTGTGGGATTTGGGAATCATCCAAGCAAAGACACGTAGTCTTCGGGACAGATGGAGTG
AAGTGACCAGGAAATTGGAATTCTGGGTTCAAATCTTGGAACAGAATGAGAATGGTGAATACTGCCCTGT
AGAAGTGATTTCTGCAAAGGATGTCCCAACAGGAGGAATCTTCCAGCTCCGGCAGGGGCAGTCCCGGAGA
GTTCAAGTCGAAGTGAAGTCAGTGCAGGAATCTGGGACTTTACCACTGATGGAAGAATGTATACTGTCTG
TTGGCATTGGATGTGTCAAAGTTAGACCGCTCAGAGCCCCCAGAACACATGAGACCTTCCATGAGGAAGA
GGAAGACATGGACAGCTACCAGGATCGAGATTTAGAGAGACTTCGTAGAAAATGGCTAAATGCATTAACA
AAACGTCAGGAGTACTTGGATCAACAATTGCAAAAGCTTGTCAGTAAACGTGATAAAACAGAGGATGATG
CTGACCGCGAAGCGCAGCTTCTGGAGATGCGGTTGACCCTAACTGAGGAGAGGAACGCGGTGATGGTCCC
CTCTGCTGGCAGTGGTATTCCAGGGGCCCCAGCAGAATGGACCCCAGTACCTGGGATGGAGACACACATT
CCTGTTATATTCCTGGACTTAAATGCTGATGATTTCAGCTCTCAGGATAATCTTGATGACCCAGAAGCTG
GTGGATGGGATGCGACCTTGACTGGGGAAGAAGAAGAGGAGTTCTTTGAATTGCAGATTGTGAAGCAGCA
TGATGGGGAGGTGAAAGCAGAAGCCTCCTGGGACTCCGCGGTGCATGGCTGCCCTCAGCTCAGCAGGGGC
ACGCCCGTGGACGAGCGGTTGTTCCTGATCGTGCGCGTGACGGTCCAGCTCAGCCACCCTGCTGACATGC
AACTGGTGTTACGCAAGAGAATCTGTGTCAATGTTCACGGCCGCCAGGGTTTTGCACAGAGTCTCCTAAA
AAAGATGTAGTCTAGATAACTGATCATAATCAGCCATACCACATTTGTAGAGGTTTTACTTGCTTTAAAA
AACCTCCCACACCTCCCCCTGAACCTGAAACATAAAATGAATGCAATTGTTGTTGTTAACTTGTTTATTG
CAGCTTATAATGGTTACAAATAAAGCAATAGCATCACAAATTTCACAAATAAAGCATTTTTTTCACTGCA
TTCTAGTTGTGGTTTGTCCAAACTCATCAATGTATCTTAACGCGTAAATTGTAAGCGTTAATATTTTGTT
AAAATTCGCGTTAAATTTTTGTTAAATCAGCTCATTTTTTAACCAATAGGCCGAAATCGGCAAAATCCCT
TATAAATCAAAAGAATAGACCGAGATAGGGT
[37 nt withheld, positions 5562-5598]
AAAGAACGTGGACTCCAACGTCAAAGG
[49 nt withheld, positions 5626-5674]
T
[91 nt withheld, positions 5676-5766]
G
[124 nt withheld, positions 5768-5891]
CAGGTGGCACTTTTCGGGGAAATGTGCGCGGAACCCCTATTTGTTTATTTTTCTAAATACATTCAAATAT
GTATCCGCTCATGAGACAATAACCCTGATAAATGCTTCAATAATATTGAAAAAGGAAGAGTCCTGAGGCG
GAAAGAACCAGCTGTGGAATGTGTGTCAGTTAGGGTGTGGAAAGTCCCCAGGCTCCCCAGCAGGCAGAAG
TATGCAAAGCATGCATCTCAATTAGTCAGCAACCAGGTGTGGAAAGTCCCCAGGCTCCCCAGCAGGCAGA
AGTATGCAAAGCATGCATCTCAATTAGTCAGCAACCATAGTCCCGCCCCTAACTCCGCCCATCCCGCCCC
TAACTCCGCCCAGTTCCGCCCATTCTCCGCCCCATGGCTGACTAATTTTTTTTATTTATGCAGAGGCCGA
GGCCGCCTCGGCCTCTGAGCTATTCCAGAAGTAGTGAGGAGGCTTTTTTGGAGGCCTAGGCTTTTGCAAA
GATCGATCAAGAGACAGGATGAGGATCGTTTCGCATGATTGAACAAGATGGATTGCACGCAGGTTCTCCG
GCCGCTTGGGTGGAGAGGCTATTCGGCTATGACTGGGCACAACAGACAATCGGCTGCTCTGATGCCGCCG
TGTTCCGGCTGTCAGCGCAGGGGCGCCCGGTTCTTTTTGTCAAGACCGACCTGTCCGGTGCCCTGAATGA
ACTGCAAGACGAGGCAGCGCGGCTATCGTGGCTGGCCACGACGGGCGTTCCTTGCGCAGCTGTGCTCGAC
GTTGTCACTGAAGCGGGAAGGGACTGGCTGCTATTGGGCGAAGTGCCGGGGCAGGATCTCCTGTCATCTC
ACCTTGCTCCTGCCGAGAAAGTATCCATCATGGCTGATGCAATGCGGCGGCTGCATACGCTTGATCCGGC
TACCTGCCCATTCGACCACCAAGCGAAACATCGCATCGAGCGAGCACGTACTCGGATGGAAGCCGGTCTT
GTCGATCAGGATGATCTGGACGAAGAGCATCAGGGGCTCGCGCCAGCCGAACTGTTCGCCAGGCTCAAGG
CGAGCATGCCCGACGGCGAGGATCTCGTCGTGACCCATGGCGATGCCTGCTTGCCGAATATCATGGTGGA
AAATGGCCGCTTTTCTGGATTCATCGACTGTGGCCGGCTGGGTGTGGCGGACCGCTATCAGGACATAGCG
TTGGCTACCCGTGATATTGCTGAAGAGCTTGGCGGCGAATGGGCTGACCGCTTCCTCGTGCTTTACGGTA
TCGCCGCTCCCGATTCGCAGCGCATCGCCTTCTATCGCCTTCTTGACGAGTTCTTCTGAGCGGGACTCTG
GGGTTCGAAATGACCGACCAAGCGACGCCCAACCTGCCATCACGAGATTTCGATTCCACCGCCGCCTTCT
ATGAAAGGTTGGGCTTCGGAATCGTTTTCCGGGACGCCGGCTGGATGATCCTCCAGCGCGGGGATCTCAT
GCTGGAGTTCTTCGCCCACCCTAGGGGGAGGCTAACTGAAACACGGAAGGAGACAATACCGGAAGGAACC
CGCGCTATGACGGCAATAAAAAGACAGAATAAAACGCACGGTGTTGGGTCGTTTGTTCATAAACGCGGGG
TTCGGTCCCAGGGCTGGCACTCTGTCGATACCCCACCGAGACCCCATTGGGGCCAATACGCCCGCGTTTC
TTCCTTTTCCCCACCCCACCCCCCAAGTTCGGGTGAAGGCCCAGGGCTCGCAGCCAACGTCGGGGCGGCA
GGCCCTGCCATAGCCTCAGGTTACTCATATATACTTTAGATTGATTTAAAACTTCATTTTTAATTTAAAA
GGATCTAGGTGAAGATCCTTTTTGATAATCTCATGACCAAAATCCCTTAACGTGAGTTTTCGTTCCACTG
AGCGTCAGACCCCGTAGAAAAGATCAAAGGATCTTCTTGAGATCCTTTTTTTCTGCGCGTAATCTGCTGC
TTGCAAACAAAAAAACCACCGCTACCAGCGGTGGTTTGTTTGCCGGATCAAGAGCTACCAACTCTTTTTC
CGAAGGTAACTGGCTTCAGCAGAGCGCAGATACCAAATACTGTTCTTCTAGTGTAGCCGTAGTTAGGCCA
CCACTTCAAGAACTCTGTAGCACCGCCTACATACCTCGCTCTGCTAATCCTGTTACCAGTGGCTGCTGCC
AGTGGCGATAAGTCGTGTCTTACCGGGTTGGACTCAAGACGATAGTTACCGGATAAGGCGCAGCGGTCGG
GCTGAACGGGGGGTTCGTGCACACAGCCCAGCTTGGAGCGAACGACCTACACCGAACTGAGATACCTACA
GCGTGAGCTATGAGAAAGCGCCACGCTTCCCGAAGGGAGAAAGGCGGACAGGTATCCGGTAAGCGGCAGG
GTCGGAACAGGAGAGCGCACGAGGGAGCTTCCAGGGGGAAACGCCTGGTATCTTTATAGTCCTGTCGGGT
TTCGCCACCTCTGACTTGAGCGTCGATTTTTGTGATGCTCGTCAGGGGGGCGGAGCCTATGGAAAAACGC
CAGCAACGCGGCCTTTTTACGGTTCCTGGCCTTTTGCTGGCCTTTTGCTCACATGTTCTTTCCTGCGTTA
TCCCCTGATTCTGTGGATAACCGTATTACCGCCATGCATTAGTTATTAATAGTAATCAATTACGGGGTCA
TTAGTTCATAGCCCATATATGGAGTTCCG
